Addgene plasmid #61020: GA-DEVD-GB-NES
Purpose: green ddFP based caspase-3 biosensor
Depositing lab: Robert Campbell. Depositing organization: University of Alberta. Publication: Ratiometric biosensors based on dimerization-dependent fluorescent protein exchange. Ding Y, Li J, Enterina JR, Shen Y, Zhang I, Tewson PH, Mo GC, Zhang J, Quinn AM, Hughes TE, Maysinger D, Alford SC, Zhang Y, Campbell RE. Nat Methods. 2015 Jan 26. doi: 10.1038/nmeth.3261. PubMed 25622108.
Backbone
  Vector backbone: pcDNA3 (+)
  Backbone manufacturer: Invitrogen
  Backbone size w/o insert (bp): 5500
  Total vector size (bp): 7024
  Vector type: Mammalian Expression
  Selectable markers: Neomycin (select with G418)
Growth in bacteria
  Bacterial resistance: Ampicillin, 100 μg/mL
  Growth temperature: 37°C
  Growth strain: DH10B
  Copy number: High Copy
Gene/Insert
  Gene/Insert name: ddGFP A and ddGFP B (alt name: dimerization dependent green fluorescent protein (ddGFP))
  Species: Synthetic; synthetic construct
  Insert size (bp): 1522
  GenBank ID: KP030822
  Promoter: CMV
  Tag / fusion protein: HindIII (N terminal on insert); NES sequence LALKLAGLDIGS placed after ddGFP A (C terminal on insert)
  Cloning method: Restriction Enzyme; 5′ cloning site HindIII (not destroyed); 3′ cloning site XhoI (not destroyed)
  Sequencing primers: 5′ T7 Promoter forward primer; 3′ BGH Reverse primers
Terms and licenses: Academic/Nonprofit Terms; Industry Terms: Not Available to Industry
How to cite: GA-DEVD-GB-NES was a gift from Robert Campbell (Addgene plasmid # 61020 ; http://n2t.net/addgene:61020 ; RRID:Addgene_61020)
