[The description below was written by a language model from this plasmid's Addgene catalogue record.]
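Description:
GA-DEVD-GB-NES is a mammalian expression plasmid built on the pcDNA3(+) backbone, with a total size of about 7 kb. It is maintained in E. coli as a high-copy plasmid under ampicillin selection. It also carries a neomycin resistance marker, so transfected mammalian cells can be selected with G418. The roughly 1.5 kb synthetic insert sits between retained HindIII and XhoI sites and is transcribed from the CMV promoter. The recorded sequencing primers, T7 forward and BGH reverse, indicate the flanking elements usual for this backbone.

The insert encodes a green caspase-3 biosensor based on dimerization-dependent fluorescent proteins (ddFPs). In this system the ddGFP A copy is only dimly fluorescent alone and brightens markedly when it pairs with the non-fluorescent B partner. As the name indicates, the A and B copies are joined in one polypeptide by a linker containing the caspase-3 recognition motif DEVD, which holds the pair together so that the intact sensor is fluorescent. Cleavage of the linker by active caspase-3 lets the partners separate, and green fluorescence would be expected to fall. A nuclear export signal is fused at the C-terminal end of the insert to keep the sensor in the cytoplasm. The record describes this signal as following ddGFP A, whereas the construct name places it after the B copy, so its exact position is best confirmed from the sequence.

The plasmid is used for live-cell imaging of caspase-3 activity, for example during apoptosis. The associated work concerns ratiometric biosensors based on exchange of ddFP partners, so this construct can be combined with other ddFP components in such designs.
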