>Addgene plasmid #61020 | GA-DEVD-GB-NES | depositor partial sequence | sequence record 98689 | GA-DEVD-GB-NES sequence 1470 bps
AAGCTTGCCACCATGGCGAGCAAGAGCGAGGAGGTCATCAAAGAGTTCATGCGCTTCAAGGTGCGCTTGG
AGGGCTCCATGAACGGCCACGAGTTCGAGATCGAGGGCGAGGGCGAGGGCCGCCCTTACGAGGGCACCCA
GACCGCCAAGCTGAAGGTGACCAAGGGCGGCCCCCTGCCCTTCGCCTGGGACATCCTGTCCCCCCTGATC
ATGTACGGCTCCAAGATGTACGTGAAGCACCCCGCCGACGTCCCCGATTACATGAAGCTGTCCTTCCCCG
AGGGCTTCAAGTGGGAGCGCGTGATGCACTTCGAGGACGGCGGTCTGGTGACCGCGACTCAGGACTCCTC
CCTGCAGGACGGCACGCTGATCTACAAGGTGAAGATTCGCGGCACCAACTTCCCCCCCGACGGCCCCGTA
ATGCAGAAGAAGACCTTGGGCTGGGATTATGCCACCGAGCGCCTGTACCCCAAGGACGGCGTGCTGAAGG
GCGAGCTTCTGGGGCGCCTGAAGCTGAAGGACGGCGGCCTCAACCTGGTGGAGTTCAAGACCATCTACAT
GGCCAAGAAGCCCGTGCAACTGCCCGGCTACTACTTCGTGGACACCAAGCTGGACATCACCTCCCACAAC
GAGGACTACACCATCGTGGAACAGTACGAGCGCTCCGAGGGCCGCCACCACCTGGGGCATGGTACAGGTA
GCACAGGCAGCGGTAGCTCCGGTACCGCCTCCGGCGATGAGGTGGATGGAGCCACCATCAAAGAGTTCAT
GCGCTTCAAGGTGCGCATGGAGGGCTCCATGAACGGCCACGAGTTCGAGATCGAGGGCGAGGGCGAGGGC
CGCCCCTACGAGGGCACCCAGACCGCCAAGCTGAAGGTGACCAAGGGCGGCCCCCTGCCCTTTGCCTGGG
ACATCCTGTCCCCCCAGATCATGTACGGCTCCAAAGCGTACGTGAGGCACCCCGCCGACATCCCCGATTA
CAAGAAGCTGCCCTTCCCCGAGGGCTTCAAGTGGGAGCGCGTGATGAACTTCGAAGACGGCGGTCTGGTG
ACCGTTACCCAGGACTCCTCCCTGCAGGACGGCACGCTGATCTGCAAGGTGAAGATTCGCGGCACCAACT
TCCCCCCCGACGGCCCCGTAATGCAGAAGAAGACCATGGGCTGGGAGGCCTCCACCGAGATGCTGTACCC
CAAGGACGGCGTGCTGAAGGGCCATAGCTATCAGGCCCTGAAGCTGAAGGACGGCGGCCACTACCTGGTG
GAGTTCGAGACCATCTACATGGCCAAGAAGCCCGTGCAACTGCCCGGCGATTACTGTGTGGACACCAAGC
TGGACATCACCTCCCACAACGAGGACTACACCATCGTGGAACAGTACGGGCGCTCCGAGGGCCGCCACCG
TCTGGGCATGGACGAGCGGTACAAGTTAGCCTTGAAATTAGCAGGTCTTGATATCGGGAGCTAACTCGAG
