>Addgene plasmid #61020 | GA-DEVD-GB-NES | addgene partial sequence | sequence record 101692 | CMV-F 5'-CGCAAATGGGCGGTAGGCGTG-3'
ACTAGAGAACCCACTGCTTACTGGCTTATCGAAATTAATACGACTCACTATAGGGAGACCCAAGCTGGCT
AGCGTTTAAACTTAAGCTTGCCACCATGGCGAGCAAGAGCGAGGAGGTCATCAAAGAGTTCATGCGCTTC
AAGGTGCGCTTGGAGGGCTCCATGAACGGCCACGAGTTCGAGATCGAGGGCGAGGGCGAGGGCCGCCCTT
ACGAGGGCACCCAGACCGCCAAGCTGAAGGTGACCAAGGGCGGCCCCCTGCCCTTCGCCTGGGACATCCT
GTCCCCCCTGATCATGTACGGCTCCAAGATGTACGTGAAGCACCCCGCCGACGTCCCCGATTACATGAAG
CTGTCCTTCCCCGAGGGCTTCAAGTGGGAGCGCGTGATGCACTTCGAGGAC
