>Addgene plasmid #61020 | GA-DEVD-GB-NES | addgene partial sequence | sequence record 101726 | BGH-rev 5'-TAGAAGGCACAGTCGAGG-3'
AGCTCCCGATATCAAGACCTGCTAATTTCAAGGCTAACTTGTACCGCTCGTCCATGCCCAGACGGTGGCG
GCCCTCGGAGCGCCCGTACTGTTCCACGATGGTGTAGTCCTCGTTGTGGGAGGTGATGTCCAGCTTGGTG
TCCACACAGTAATCGCCGGGCAGTTGCACGGGCTTCTTGGCCATGTAGATGGTCTCGAACTCCACCAGGT
AGTGGCCGCCGTCCTTCAGCTTCAGGGCCTGATAGCTATGGCCCTTCAGCACGCCGTCCTTGGGGTACAG
CATCTCGGTGGAGGCCTCCCAGCCCATGGTCTTCTTCTGCATTACGGGGCCGTCGGGGGGGAAGTTGGTG
CCGCGAATCTTCACCTTGCAGATCAGCGTGCCGTCCTGCAGGGAGGAGTCCTGGGTAACGGTCACCAGAC
CGCCGTCTTCGAAGTTCATCACGCGCTCCCACTTGAAGCCCTCGGGGAAGGGCAGCTTCTTGTAATCGGG
GATGTCGGCGGGGTGCCTCACGTACGCTTTGGAGCCGTACATGATCTGGGGGGACAGGATGTCCCAGGCA
AAGGGCAGGGGGCCGCCCTTGGTCACCTTCAGCTTGGCGGTCTGGGTGCCCTCGTAGGGGCGGCCCTCGC
CCTCGCCCTCGATCTCGAACTCGTGGCCGTTCATGGAGCCCTCCATGCGCACCTTGAAGCGCATGAACTC
TTTGATGGTGGCTCCATCCACCTCATCGCCGGAGGCGGTACCGGAGCTACCGCTGCCTGTGCTACCTGTA
CCATGCCCCAGGTGGTGGCGGCCCTCGGAGCGCTCGTACTGTTCCACGATGGTGTA
